Addgene plasmid #42460: EBF1A
Purpose: Bacterial expression for structure determination; may not be full ORF
Depositing lab: Nicola Burgess-Brown. Depositing organization: University of Oxford.
Backbone
  Vector backbone: pNIC28-Bsa4
  Backbone manufacturer: SGC
  Vector type: Bacterial Expression
Growth in bacteria
  Bacterial resistance: Kanamycin, 50 μg/mL
  Growth temperature: 37°C
  Growth strain: Mach1 ;
  Copy number: High Copy
Gene/Insert
  Gene/Insert name: EBF1A (alt names: EBF1; gi|31415878; PDB:3LYR)
  Species: H. sapiens (human)
  Insert size (bp): 823
  Mutation: See Comments
  Entrez Gene: EBF1 (a.k.a. COE1, EBF, O/E-1, OLF1)
  Tag / fusion protein: His6-TEV (N terminal on insert)
  Cloning method: Ligation Independent Cloning
  Sequencing primers: 5′ T7; 3′ T7-term
Terms and licenses: Academic/Nonprofit Terms; Industry Terms: Not Available to Industry
Depositor comments: http://www.thesgc.org/structures/3LYR/ Use BL21(DE3)-R3-pRARE2 strain for expression.
How to cite: EBF1A was a gift from Nicola Burgess-Brown (Addgene plasmid # 42460 ; http://n2t.net/addgene:42460 ; RRID:Addgene_42460)
