[The description below was written by a language model from this plasmid's Addgene catalogue record.]
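Description:
EBF1A is a bacterial expression plasmid built on the pNIC28-Bsa4 backbone from the Structural Genomics Consortium, designed to produce a fragment of human EBF1 (early B-cell factor 1, also known as COE1, O/E-1 or OLF1) in E. coli for structure determination. It is a high-copy plasmid selected with kanamycin. The origin of replication is not named in the record, and no feature table is provided, so the element-level layout cannot be confirmed from the information given.

The insert is about 823 bp of human EBF1 coding sequence, introduced by ligation-independent cloning. The record notes that it may not be the full open reading frame, which fits a domain-level construct chosen for crystallography; it is linked to a deposited protein structure. The mutation field only refers to the depositor comments, which give no specific sequence changes, so any differences from the reference sequence are not stated. The protein carries an N-terminal hexahistidine tag followed by a TEV protease site, allowing capture by immobilised metal affinity chromatography and then removal of the tag by TEV cleavage to leave near-native protein.

The promoter is not stated explicitly, but the listed T7 and T7-terminator sequencing primers and the recommended DE3-type expression strain imply T7 RNA polymerase-driven expression. The recommended strain also carries a rare-codon tRNA plasmid, which helps translation of human sequences in bacteria. The construct is typically used for recombinant production and purification of the EBF1 fragment for crystallographic, biophysical or biochemical work.
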