>Addgene plasmid #42460 | EBF1A | depositor partial sequence | sequence record 57292 | EBF1A sequence 823 bps
CATATGCACCATCATCATCATCATTCTTCTGGTGTAGATCTGGGTACCGAGAACCTGTACTTCCAATCCA
TGCGGAGTGGAAGCAGCATGAAGGAAGAGCCGCTGGGCAGCGGCATGAACGCGGTGCGGACGTGGATGCA
GGGCGCCGGGGTGCTGGACGCCAACACGGCGGCGCAGAGCGGGGTGGGTCTGGCCCGGGCTCACTTTGAG
AAGCAGCCGCCTTCCAATCTGCGGAAATCCAACTTCTTCCACTTCGTCCTGGCCCTCTACGACAGACAGG
GCCAGCCCGTGGAGATCGAGAGGACAGCGTTTGTGGGGTTCGTGGAGAAGGAAAAAGAAGCCAACAGCGA
AAAGACCAATAACGGAATTCACTACCGGCTTCAGCTTCTCTACAGCAATGGGATAAGGACGGAGCAGGAT
TTCTACGTGCGCCTCATTGACTCCATGACAAAACAAGCCATAGTGTATGAAGGCCAAGACAAGAACCCAG
AAATGTGCCGAGTCTTGCTCACACATGAGATCATGTGCAGCCGCTGTTGTGACAAGAAAAGCTGTGGCAA
CCGAAATGAGACTCCCTCAGATCCAGTGATAATTGACAGGTTCTTCTTGAAATTTTTCCTCAAATGTAAC
CAAAATTGCCTAAAGAATGCGGGAAACCCACGTGACATGCGGAGATTCCAGGTCGTGGTGTCTACGACAG
TCAATGTGGATGGCCATGTCCTGGCAGTCTCTGATAACATGTTTGTCCATAATAATTCCAAGCATGGGCG
GAGGGCTCGGAGGCTTGACCCCTCGTGACAGTAAAGGTGGATACGGATCCGAA
