>Addgene plasmid #42460 | EBF1A | addgene partial sequence | sequence record 60092 | T7 5'-TAATACGACTCACTATAGGG-3'
ATTCCCCTCTAGAAATAATTTTGTTTAACTTTAAGAAGGAGATATACATATGCACCATCATCATCATCAT
TCTTCTGGTGTAGATCTGGGTACCGAGAACCTGTACTTCCAATCCATGCGGAGTGGAAGCAGCATGAAGG
AAGAGCCGCTGGGCAGCGGCATGAACGCGGTGCGGACGTGGATGCAGGGCGCCGGGGTGCTGGACGCCAA
CACGGCGGCGCAGAGCGGGGTGGGTCTGGCCCGGGCTCACTTTGAGAAGCAGCCGCCTTCCAATCTGCGG
AAATCCAACTTCTTCCACTTCGTCCTGGCCCTCTACGACAGACAGGGCCAGCCCGTGGAGATCGAGAGGA
CAGCGTTTGTGGGGTTCGTGGAGAAGGAAAAAGAAGCCAACAGCGAAAAGACCAATAACGGAATTCACTA
CCGGCTTCAGCTTCTCTACAGCAATGGGATAAGGACGGAGCAGGATTTCTACGTGCGCCTCATTGACTCC
ATGACAAAACAAGCCATAGTGTATGAAGGCCAAGACAAGAACCCAGAAATGTGCCGAGTCTTGCTCACAC
ATGAGATCATGTGCAGCCGCTGTTGTGACAAGAAAAGCTGTGGCAACCGAAATGAGACTCCCTCAGATCC
AGTGATAATTGACAGGTTCTTCTTGAAATTTTTCCTCAAATGTAACCAAAATTGCCTAAAGAATGCGGGA
AACCCACGTGACATGCGGAGATTCCAGGTCGTGGTGTCTACGACAGTCAATGTGGATGGCCATGTCCTGG
CAGTCTCTGATAACATGTTTGTCCATAATAATTCCAAGCATGGGCGGAGGGCTCGGAGGCTTGACCCCTC
GTGACAGTAAAGGTGGATACGGATCCGAATTCGAGCTCCGTCGACAAGCTTGCGGCCGCACTCGAGCACC
ACCACCACCACCACTGAGATCCG
